>Addgene plasmid #221893 | TH1258-013_Jie_TAF15_pOCC119_pOEM1-N-HIS6-MBP-NotI-AscI-C-TEV-mGFP | addgene full sequence | sequence record 438936 | Addgene NGS Result
AGCTGCCACCATTTTGTTCGCCCAGGACTCTAGCTATAGTTCTAGTGGTTGGCTACGTATACTCCGGAAT
ATTAATAGATCATGGAGATAATTAAAATGATAACCATCTCGCAAATAAATAAGTATTTTACTGTTTTCGT
AACAGTTTTGTAATAAAAAAACCTATAAATATTCCGGATTATTCATACCGTCCCACCATCGGGCGCGGAT
CGCCACCATGGGCAGCAGCCATCACCATCACCATCACAGCAGCGGCAGAATGAAAATCGAAGAAGGTAAA
CTGGTAATCTGGATTAACGGCGATAAAGGCTATAACGGTCTCGCTGAAGTCGGTAAGAAATTCGAGAAAG
ATACCGGAATTAAAGTCACCGTTGAGCATCCGGATAAACTGGAAGAGAAATTCCCACAGGTTGCGGCAAC
TGGCGATGGCCCTGACATTATCTTCTGGGCACACGACCGCTTTGGTGGCTACGCTCAATCTGGCCTGTTG
GCTGAAATCACCCCGGACAAAGCGTTCCAGGACAAGCTGTATCCGTTTACCTGGGATGCCGTACGTTACA
ACGGCAAGCTGATTGCTTACCCGATCGCTGTTGAAGCGTTATCGCTGATTTATAACAAAGATCTGCTGCC
GAACCCGCCAAAAACCTGGGAAGAGATCCCGGCGCTGGATAAAGAACTGAAAGCGAAAGGTAAGAGCGCG
CTGATGTTCAACCTGCAAGAACCGTACTTCACCTGGCCGCTGATTGCTGCTGACGGGGGTTATGCGTTCA
AGTATGAAAACGGCAAGTACGACATTAAAGACGTGGGCGTGGATAACGCTGGCGCGAAAGCGGGTCTGAC
CTTCCTGGTTGACCTGATTAAAAACAAACACATGAATGCAGACACCGATTACTCCATCGCAGAAGCTGCC
TTTAATAAAGGCGAAACAGCGATGACCATCAACGGCCCGTGGGCATGGTCCAACATCGACACCAGCAAAG
TGAATTATGGTGTAACGGTACTGCCGACCTTCAAGGGTCAACCATCCAAACCGTTCGTTGGCGTGCTGAG
CGCAGGTATTAACGCCGCCAGTCCGAACAAAGAGCTGGCAAAAGAGTTCCTCGAAAACTATCTGCTGACT
GATGAAGGTCTGGAAGCGGTTAATAAAGACAAACCGCTGGGTGCCGTAGCGCTGAAGTCTTACGAGGAAG
AGTTGGTGAAAGATCCGCGTATTGCCGCCACTATGGAAAACGCCCAGAAAGGTGAAATCATGCCGAACAT
CCCGCAGATGTCCGCTTTCTGGTATGCCGTGCGTACTGCGGTGATCAACGCCGCCAGCGGTCGTCAGACT
GTCGATGAAGCCCTGAAAGACGCGCAGACTAATTCGAGCTCGAACAACAACAACAATAACAATAACAACA
ACAGCAGCGGCAGACTGGAAGTTCTGTTCCAGGGGCCGGCGGCCGCAATGAGCGATAGTGGAAGTTACGG
ACAGTCGGGAGGCGAGCAGCAAAGCTACAGCACCTACGGAAACCCTGGAAGTCAAGGATACGGACAGGCT
TCCCAGAGCTACTCTGGCTACGGACAGACCACTGACTCCAGCTACGGACAGAACTACTCTGGTTACTCTT
CATACGGCCAGTCATACTCCCAGAGCTACGGTGGCTACGAGAACCAGAAGCAGTCCAGCTACTCACAGCA
GCCATACAACAACCAGGGCCAGCAGCAGAACATGGAATCTTCAGGTTCTCAGGGAGGTCGCGCCCCTTCA
TACGACCAGCCCGACTACGGTCAGCAGGACTCCTACGACCAGCAGAGCGGTTACGACCAGCACCAGGGCT
CTTACGACGAGCAGTCAAACTACGACCAGCAGCACGACTCTTACTCACAGAACCAGCAGTCTTACCACTC
ACAGCGCGAGAACTACTCTCACCACACTCAAGACGACAGGAGGGACGTGAGCAGGTACGGTGAAGACAAC
AGGGGTTACGGCGGAAGCCAGGGTGGCGGACGCGGCCGTGGTGGCTACGACAAGGACGGTAGAGGCCCCA
TGACTGGTTCCAGCGGAGGTGACCGCGGCGGATTCAAGAACTTCGGTGGCCACCGCGACTACGGTCCACG
TACTGACGCTGACTCCGAGAGCGACAACTCCGACAACAACACCATCTTCGTCCAGGGACTGGGAGAGGGC
GTGAGCACTGACCAGGTCGGCGAATTCTTCAAGCAGATCGGTATCATCAAGACCAACAAGAAGACTGGCA
AGCCAATGATCAACCTGTACACCGACAAGGACACTGGCAAGCCTAAGGGCGAAGCTACCGTGTCCTTCGA
CGACCCTCCCAGCGCCAAGGCTGCCATCGACTGGTTCGACGGCAAGGAGTTCCACGGAAACATCATCAAG
GTCTCTTTCGCTACTAGGAGACCTGAATTCATGCGTGGAGGTGGCTCAGGAGGTGGCCGCCGTGGAAGGG
GAGGTTACAGGGGCAGAGGCGGATTCCAGGGTCGTGGTGGCGACCCAAAGTCTGGCGACTGGGTGTGCCC
AAACCCTTCATGCGGTAACATGAACTTCGCCAGGAGAAACTCCTGCAACCAGTGCAACGAGCCCAGGCCA
GAAGACTCCAGACCTAGCGGAGGTGACTTCCGCGGACGTGGTTACGGCGGAGAAAGGGGCTACAGGGGAA
GAGGTGGCAGGGGAGGTGACAGAGGCGGATACGGTGGCGACAGATCTGGAGGTGGCTACGGAGGTGACCG
CTCTTCAGGCGGAGGTTACTCTGGTGACCGTTCAGGCGGAGGTTACGGCGGAGACCGTTCCGGTGGCGGA
TATGGTGGCGACCGCGGAGGTGGCTATGGAGGTGACCGTGGCGGAGGTTATGGCGGAGACAGGGGTGGCG
GATACGGTGGCGACAGGGGAGGTTATGGCGGAGACAGAGGTGGCGGATACGGTGGCGACCGCGGAGGTTA
TGGCGGAGACCGTGGTGGCTATGGAGGTGACAGGGGCGGATATGGTGGCGACAGAGGAGGTTATGGCGGA
GACAGGTCTCGTGGTGGCTACGGAGGTGACCGCGGCGGAGGTTCTGGTTACGGCGGAGACAGAAGCGGTG
GCTATGGAGGTGACAGGAGCGGCGGAGGTTATGGCGGAGACCGTGGTGGCGGATACGGTGGCGACAGGGG
AGGTTACGGAGGAAAGATGGGAGGCAGAAACGACTACCGCAACGACCAAAGGAACAGACCCTACGGCGCG
CCGGGATCCAGCAGCGGCAGAGAAAACTTGTATTTCCAGGGCATGGTGAGCAAGGGCGAGGAGCTGTTCA
CCGGGGTGGTGCCCATCCTGGTCGAGCTGGACGGCGACGTAAACGGCCACAAGTTCAGCGTGTCCGGCGA
GGGCGAGGGCGATGCCACCTACGGCAAGCTGACCCTGAAGTTCATCTGCACCACCGGCAAGCTGCCCGTG
CCCTGGCCCACCCTCGTGACCACCCTGACCTACGGCGTGCAGTGCTTCAGCCGCTACCCCGACCACATGA
AGCAGCACGACTTCTTCAAGTCCGCCATGCCCGAAGGCTACGTCCAGGAGCGCACCATCTTCTTCAAGGA
CGACGGCAACTACAAGACCCGCGCCGAGGTGAAGTTCGAGGGCGACACCCTGGTGAACCGCATCGAGCTG
AAGGGCATCGACTTCAAGGAGGACGGCAACATCCTGGGGCACAAGCTGGAGTACAACTACAACAGCCACA
ACGTCTATATCATGGCCGACAAGCAGAAGAACGGCATCAAGGTGAACTTCAAGATCCGCCACAACATCGA
GGACGGCAGCGTGCAGCTCGCCGACCACTACCAGCAGAACACCCCCATCGGCGACGGCCCCGTGCTGCTG
CCCGACAACCACTACCTGAGCACCCAGTCCAAACTGAGCAAAGACCCCAACGAGAAGCGCGATCACATGG
TCCTGCTGGAGTTCGTGACCGCCGCCGGGATCACTCTCGGCATGGACGAGCTGTACAAGTAATAGAAGCT
TGTCGAGAAGTACTAGAGGATCATAATCAGCCATACCACATTTGTAGAGGTTTTACTTGCTTTAAAAAAC
CTCCCACACCTCCCCCTGAACCTGAAACATAAAATGAATGCAATTGTTGTTGTTAACTTGTTTATTGCAG
CTTATAATGGTTACAAATAAAGCAATAGCATCACAAATTTCACAAATAAAGCATTTTTTTCACTGCATTC
TAGTTGTGGTTTGTCCAAACTCATCAATGTATCTTATCATGTCTGGATCTGATCACTGCTTGAGCCTAGG
AGATCCGAACCAGATAAGTGAAAGCCTGCATCCGCAGATCTTAATTAATAAAACACGATACATTGTTATT
AGTACATTTATTAAGCGCTAGATTCTGTGCGTTGTTGATTTACAGACAATTGTTGTACGTATTTTAATAA
TTCATTAAATTTATAATCTTTAGGGTGGTATGTTAGAGCGAAAATCAAATGATTTTCAGCGTCTTTATAT
CTGAATTTAAATATTAAATCCTCAATAGATTTGTAAAATAGGTTTCGATTAGTTTCAAACAAGGGTTGTT
TTTCCGAACCGATGGCTGGACTATCTAATGGATTTTCGCTCAACGCCACAAAACTTGCCAAATCTTGTAG
CAGCAATCTAGCTTTGTCGATATTCGTTTGTGTTTTGTTTTGTAATAAAGGTTCGACGTCGTTCAAAATA
TTATGCGCTTTTGTATTTCTTTCATCACTGTCGTTAGTGTACAATTGACTCGACGTAAACACGTTAAATA
ACGCTTGGACATATTTAACATCGGGCGTGTTAGCTTTATTAGGCCGATTATCGTCGTCGTCCCAACCCTC
GTCGTTAGAAGTTGCTTCCGAAGACGATTTTGCCATAGCCACACGACGCCTATTAATTGTGTCGGCTAAC
ACGTCCGCGATCAAATTTGTAGTTGAGCTTTTTGGGCCTCATGGGCCTTCCGCTCACTGCCCGCTTTCCA
GTCGGGAAACCTGTCGTGCCAGCTGCATTAACATGGTCATAGCTGTTTCCTTGCGTATTGGGCGCTCTCC
GCTTCCTCGCTCACTGACTCGCTGCGCTCGGTCGTTCGGGTAAAGCCTGGGGTGCCTAATGAGCAAAAGG
CCAGCAAAAGGCCAGGAACCGTAAAAAGGCCGCGTTGCTGGCGTTTTTCCATAGGCTCCGCCCCCCTGAC
GAGCATCACAAAAATCGACGCTCAAGTCAGAGGTGGCGAAACCCGACAGGACTATAAAGATACCAGGCGT
TTCCCCCTGGAAGCTCCCTCGTGCGCTCTCCTGTTCCGACCCTGCCGCTTACCGGATACCTGTCCGCCTT
TCTCCCTTCGGGAAGCGTGGCGCTTTCTCATAGCTCACGCTGTAGGTATCTCAGTTCGGTGTAGGTCGTT
CGCTCCAAGCTGGGCTGTGTGCACGAACCCCCCGTTCAGCCCGACCGCTGCGCCTTATCCGGTAACTATC
GTCTTGAGTCCAACCCGGTAAGACACGACTTATCGCCACTGGCAGCAGCCACTGGTAACAGGATTAGCAG
AGCGAGGTATGTAGGCGGTGCTACAGAGTTCTTGAAGTGGTGGCCTAACTACGGCTACACTAGAAGAACA
GTATTTGGTATCTGCGCTCTGCTGAAGCCAGTTACCTTCGGAAAAAGAGTTGGTAGCTCTTGATCCGGCA
AACAAACCACCGCTGGTAGCGGTGGTTTTTTTGTTTGCAAGCAGCAGATTACGCGCAGAAAAAAAGGATC
TCAAGAAGATCCTTTGATCTTTTCTACGGGGTCTGACGCTCAGTGGAACGAAAACTCACGTTAAGGGATT
TTGGTCATGAGATTATCAAAAAGGATCTTCACCTAGATCCTTTTAAATTAAAAATGAAGTTTTAAATCAA
TCTAAAGTATATATGAGTAAACTTGGTCTGACAGTTACCAATGCTTAATCAGTGAGGCACCTATCTCAGC
GATCTGTCTATTTCGTTCATCCATAGTTGCCTGACTCCCCGTCGTGTAGATAACTACGATACGGGAGGGC
TTACCATCTGGCCCCAGTGCTGCAATGATACCGCGAGAACCACGCTCACCGGCTCCAGATTTATCAGCAA
TAAACCAGCCAGCCGGAAGGGCCGAGCGCAGAAGTGGTCCTGCAACTTTATCCGCCTCCATCCAGTCTAT
TAATTGTTGCCGGGAAGCTAGAGTAAGTAGTTCGCCAGTTAATAGTTTGCGCAACGTTGTTGCCATTGCT
ACAGGCATCGTGGTGTCACGCTCGTCGTTTGGTATGGCTTCATTCAGCTCCGGTTCCCAACGATCAAGGC
GAGTTACATGATCCCCCATGTTGTGCAAAAAAGCGGTTAGCTCCTTCGGTCCTCCGATCGTTGTCAGAAG
TAAGTTGGCCGCAGTGTTATCACTCATGGTTATGGCAGCACTGCATAATTCTCTTACTGTCATGCCATCC
GTAAGATGCTTTTCTGTGACTGGTGAGTACTCAACCAAGTCATTCTGAGAATAGTGTATGCGGCGACCGA
GTTGCTCTTGCCCGGCGTCAATACGGGATAATACCGCGCCACATAGCAGAACTTTAAAAGTGCTCATCAT
TGGAAAACGTTCTTCGGGGCGAAAACTCTCAAGGATCTTACCGCTGTTGAGATCCAGTTCGATGTAACCC
ACTCGTGCACCCAACTGATCTTCAGCATCTTTTACTTTCACCAGCGTTTCTGGGTGAGCAAAAACAGGAA
GGCAAAATGCCGCAAAAAAGGGAATAAGGGCGACACGGAAATGTTGAATACTCATACTCTTCCTTTTTCA
ATATTATTGAAGCATTTATCAGGGTTATTGTCTCATGAGCGGATACATATTTGAATGTATTTAGAAAAAT
AAACAAATAGGGGTTCCGCGCACATTTCCCCGAAAAGTGCCACCTAAATTGTAAGCGTTAATATTTTGTT
AAAATTCGCGTTAAATTTTTGTTAAATCAGCTCATTTTTTAACCAATAGGCCGAAATCGGCAAAATCCCT
TATAAATCAAAAGAATAGACCGAGATAGGGTTGAGTGGCCGCTACAGGGCGCTCCCATTCGCCATTCAGG
CTGCGCAACTGTTGGGAAGGGCGTTTCGGTGCGGGCCTCTTCGCTATTACGCCAGCTGGCGAAAGGGGGA
TGTGCTGCAAGGCGATTAAGTTGGGTAACGCCAGGGTTTTCCCAGTCACGACGTTGTAAAACGACGGCCA
GTGAGCGCGACGTAATACGACTCACTATAGGGCGAATTGGCGGAAGGCCGTCAAGGCCGTGACGTTAAAA
CTATTAAGCCATCCAATCGACCGTTAGTCGAATCAGGACCGCTGGTGCGAGAAGCCGCGAAGTATGGCGA
ATGCATCGTATAACGTGTGGAGTCCGCTCATTAGAGCGTCATGTTTAGACAAGAAAGCTACATATTTAAT
TGATCCCGATGATTTTATTGATAAATTGACCCTAACTCCATACACGGTATTCTACAATGGCGGGGTTTTG
GTCAAAATTTCCGGACTGCGATTGTACATGCTGTTAACGGCTCCGCCCACTATTAATGAAATTAAAAATT
CCAATTTTAAAAAACGCAGCAAGAGAAACATTTGTATGAAAGAATGCGTAGAAGGAAAGAAAAATGTCGT
GGACATGCTGAACAACAAGATTAATATGCCTCCGTGTATAAAAAAAATATTGAACGATTTGAAAGAAAAC
AATGTACCGCGCGGCGGTATGTACAGGAAGAGGTTTATACTAAACTGTTACATTGCAAACGTGGTTTCGT
GTGCCAAGTGTGAAAACCGATGTTTAATCAAGGCTCTGACGCATTTCTACAACCACGACTCCAAGTGTGT
GGGTGAAGTCATGCATCTTTTAATCAAATCCCAAGATGTGTATAAACCACCAAACTGCCAAAAAATGAAA
ACTGTGGACAAGCTCTGTCCGTTTGCTGGCAACTGCAAGGGTCTCAATCCTATTTGTAATTATTGAATAA
TAAAACAATTATAAATGCTAAATTTGTTTTTTATTAACGATACAAACCAAACGCAACAAGAACATTTGTA
GTATTATCTATAATTGAAAACGCGTAGTTATAATCGCTGAGGTAATATTTAAAATCATTTTCAAATGATT
CACAGTTAATTTGCGACAATATAATTTTATTTTCACATAAACTAGACGCCTTGTCGTCTTCTTCTTCGTA
TTCCTTCTCTTTTTCATTTTTCTCCTCATAAAAATTAACATAGTTATTATCGTATCCATATATGTATCTA
TCGTATAGAGTAAATTTTTTGTTGTCATAAATATATATGTCTTTTTTAATGGGGTGTATAGTACCGCTGC
GCATAGTTTTTCTGTAATTTACAACAGTGCTATTTTCTGGTAGTTCTTCGGAGTGTGTTGCTTTAATTAT
TAAATTTATATAATCAATGAATTTGGGATCGTCGGTTTTGTACAATATGTTGCCGGCATAGTACGCAGCT
TCTTCTAGTTCAATTACACCATTTTTTAGCAGCACCGGATTAACATAACTTTCCAAAATGTTGTACGAAC
CGTTAAACAAAAACAGTTCACCTCCCTTTTCTATACTATTGTCTGCGAGCAGTTGTTTGTTGTTAAAAAT
AACAGCCATTGTAATGAGACGCACAAACTAATATCACA
Features (pLannotate 1.2.2; 18 found; start..end, strand, type, name):
     79..170     +  promoter       polyhedrin promoter: polh from Autographa californica; promoter for the baculovirus polyhedrin gene
    230..247     +  CDS            7xHis (fragment): 6xHis affinity tag
    260..1360    +  CDS            MBP: maltose binding protein from E. coli; malE (mutated); This version of the gene does not encode a signal sequence, so MBP will remain in the cytosol.
   1448..3214    +  CDS            TAF15: RBP56_HUMAN - Also known as RBP56, TAF2N. Experimental evidence at protein level: Swiss-Prot protein existence level 1. RNA and ssDNA-binding protein that may play specific roles during transcription initiation at distinct promoters. Can enter the preinitiation complex together with the RNA polymerase II (Pol II). From Homo sapiens (Human).
   3263..3979    +  CDS            mEGFP: mEGFP is a basic (constitutively fluorescent) green fluorescent protein published in 2002, derived from Aequorea victoria. It has moderate acid sensitivity.
   4009..4092    +  CDS            large T antigen (fragment): large T antigen from SV40 (simian virus 40)
   4115..4249    +  polyA_signal   SV40 poly(A) signal: SV40 polyadenylation signal
   4322..4694    +  3'UTR          polyhedrin 3' UTR: 3' UTR from the Autographa californica nucleopolyhedrovirus polyhedrin gene (Suzuki et al., 2006)
   4954..5001    -  CDS            lacI (fragment): lac repressor; lacI; The lac repressor binds to the lac operator to inhibit transcription in E. coli. This inhibition can be relieved by adding lactose or isopropyl-β-D-thiogalactopyranoside (IPTG).
   5038..5078    -  rep_origin     RSF ori (fragment): Plasmids containing the RSF 1030 origin of replication can be propagated in E. coli cells that contain additional plasmids with compatible origins.
   5156..5744    -  rep_origin     ori: high-copy-number ColE1/pMB1/pBR322/pUC origin of replication
   5915..6775    -  CDS            AmpR: β-lactamase; bla; confers resistance to ampicillin, carbenicillin, and related antibiotics
   6776..6880    -  promoter       AmpR promoter: bla
   6906..7037    -  rep_origin     M13 ori (fragment): M13 bacteriophage origin of replication; arrow indicates direction of (+) strand synthesis
   7058..7214    -  CDS            lacZα (fragment): LacZα fragment of β-galactosidase; lacZ fragment
   7223..7241    +  promoter       T7 promoter: promoter for bacteriophage T7 RNA polymerase
   7344..7973    +  CDS            LEF-2: LEF2_NPVAC - Experimental evidence at protein level: Swiss-Prot protein existence level 1. Plays an essential role in viral DNA replication. Does not seem to participate in the initiation step but is rather important for the amplification of DNA. Also required for expression from the vp39 and polh promoters. From Autographa californica nuclear polyhedrosis virus (AcMNPV).
   8014..8619    +  CDS            ORF603: baculovirus ORF603 protein
