[The description below was written by a language model from this plasmid's Addgene catalogue record and pLannotate feature annotations shown in this document.]
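Description:
TH1258-013_Jie_TAF15_pOCC119_pOEM1-N-HIS6-MBP-NotI-AscI-C-TEV-mGFP is an 8.6 kb insect-expression shuttle (transfer) plasmid built on the pOEM1 backbone and intended for generating recombinant baculovirus with the FlashBac bacmid system. In E. coli it is maintained as a high-copy plasmid through a ColE1/pUC-type origin and selected with ampicillin via the β-lactamase gene. The annotation also picks up short backbone remnants (fragments of lacI, an RSF origin, an M13 origin and lacZα, plus a T7 promoter) that appear to have no role in the expression cassette.

The payload is wild-type human TAF15, an RNA- and ssDNA-binding protein, cloned as a 1,767 bp insert between NotI and AscI sites. It is driven by the AcMNPV polyhedrin promoter, a very late baculoviral promoter that supports strong expression in infected insect cells. The open reading frame encodes an N-terminal 6xHis tag and a cytosolic, signal-sequence-free maltose binding protein, followed according to the record by a PreScission protease site, then TAF15, and a C-terminal TEV protease site fused to monomeric EGFP. The protease sites are listed in the catalogue fields but are not annotated in the feature table. This design provides affinity handles and a solubility-enhancing partner that can be cleaved off, along with a removable fluorescent label. An SV40 polyadenylation signal and the polyhedrin 3′ UTR lie downstream. The cassette is bordered by baculoviral sequences, with LEF-2 and ORF603 annotated upstream of the promoter on the circular map, which serve as homology for recombination into the viral genome at the polyhedrin locus. The associated publication concerns phase separation of prion-like RNA-binding proteins, consistent with use for producing purified fluorescent TAF15.
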