Addgene plasmid #221893: TH1258-013_Jie_TAF15_pOCC119_pOEM1-N-HIS6-MBP-NotI-AscI-C-TEV-mGFP
Purpose: Shuttle vector for baculovirus production, using FlashBac bacmid
Depositing lab: Anthony Hyman. Depositing organization: Max Planck Institute of Molecular Cell Biology and Genetics. Publication: A Molecular Grammar Governing the Driving Forces for Phase Separation of Prion-like RNA Binding Proteins. Wang J, Choi JM, Holehouse AS, Lee HO, Zhang X, Jahnel M, Maharana S, Lemaitre R, Pozniakovsky A, Drechsel D, Poser I, Pappu RV, Alberti S, Hyman AA. Cell. 2018 Jul 26;174(3):688-699.e16. doi: 10.1016/j.cell.2018.06.006. Epub 2018 Jun 28. PubMed 29961577.
Backbone
  Vector backbone: pOEM1
  Vector type: Insect Expression
Growth in bacteria
  Bacterial resistance: Ampicillin, 100 μg/mL
  Growth temperature: 37°C
  Growth strain: DH5alpha
  Copy number: High Copy
Gene/Insert
  Gene/Insert name: TAF15
  Species: H. sapiens (human)
  Insert size (bp): 1767
  Mutation: wt
  Entrez Gene: TAF15 (a.k.a. Npl3, RBP56, TAF2N, TAFII68)
  Promoter: PH promoter
  Tag / fusion protein: 6xHis-MBP-PreScission (N terminal on insert); TEV-mGFP (C terminal on insert)
  Cloning method: Restriction Enzyme; 5′ cloning site NotI (unknown if destroyed); 3′ cloning site AscI (unknown if destroyed)
Resource information
  A portion of this plasmid was derived from a plasmid made by: Synthetic
Terms and licenses: Academic/Nonprofit Terms; Industry Terms: Not Available to Industry
How to cite: TH1258-013_Jie_TAF15_pOCC119_pOEM1-N-HIS6-MBP-NotI-AscI-C-TEV-mGFP was a gift from Anthony Hyman (Addgene plasmid # 221893 ; http://n2t.net/addgene:221893 ; RRID:Addgene_221893)
